Addgene plasmid #55687: pcDNATM3.1/V5-His TOPO-PKCi-A120E
Purpose: expresses constitutively active human PKCi tagged with V5
Depositing lab: Pedro Salas. Publication: Atypical protein kinase C (iota) activates ezrin in the apical domain of intestinal epithelial cells. Wald FA, Oriolo AS, Mashukova A, Fregien NL, Langshaw AH, Salas PJ. J Cell Sci. 2008 Mar 1;121(Pt 5):644-54. doi: 10.1242/jcs.016246. Epub 2008 Feb 12. PubMed 18270268.
Backbone
  Vector backbone: pcDNA3.1/V5-His TOPO
  Backbone manufacturer: Invitrogen
  Backbone size w/o insert (bp): 5523
  Total vector size (bp): 7313
  Vector type: Mammalian Expression
  Selectable markers: Neomycin (select with G418)
Growth in bacteria
  Bacterial resistance: Ampicillin, 100 μg/mL
  Growth temperature: 37°C
  Growth strain: Top10
  Copy number: High Copy
Gene/Insert
  Gene/Insert name: Homo sapiens protein kinase C, iota (PRKCI)
  Species: H. sapiens (human)
  Insert size (bp): 1790
  Mutation: A120E
  GenBank ID: NM_002740.4 NP_002731.3
  Entrez Gene: PRKCI (a.k.a. DXS1179E, PKCI, nPKC-iota)
  Promoter: CMV
  Tag / fusion protein: V5/His (C terminal on insert)
  Cloning method: TOPO Cloning
  Sequencing primers: 5′ T7; 3′ BGH
Terms and licenses: Academic/Nonprofit Terms; Industry Terms: Not Available to Industry
How to cite: pcDNATM3.1/V5-His TOPO-PKCi-A120E was a gift from Pedro Salas (Addgene plasmid # 55687 ; http://n2t.net/addgene:55687 ; RRID:Addgene_55687)
