[The description below was written by a language model from this plasmid's Addgene catalogue record.]
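Description:
pcDNATM3.1/V5-His TOPO-PKCi-A120E is a mammalian expression plasmid built on the Invitrogen pcDNA3.1/V5-His TOPO backbone, with a recorded total size of about 7.3 kb (a 5.5 kb backbone plus an insert of roughly 1.8 kb). It is maintained in E. coli as a high-copy plasmid under ampicillin selection. It also carries a neomycin resistance marker, so transfected mammalian cells can be selected with G418 and stable lines can be derived in addition to transient expression.

The insert is the human atypical protein kinase C iota coding sequence (PRKCI), introduced by TOPO cloning and carrying the point mutation A120E. The record describes this variant as constitutively active but does not state the mechanism by which the substitution activates the kinase. Expression is driven by the CMV promoter, a strong constitutive promoter in most mammalian cell types. The protein is fused at its C terminus to the vector's V5 epitope and polyhistidine tags, which allow detection with anti-V5 antibodies, discrimination of the exogenous kinase from endogenous PKC iota, and metal-affinity purification if needed. The listed sequencing primers, T7 on the 5′ side and BGH on the 3′ side, indicate that a T7 primer site and a BGH region flank the insert. No feature table is provided, so the remaining elements cannot be confirmed from the record.

The plasmid is used to express a tagged, active form of PKC iota in mammalian cells for gain-of-function studies of atypical PKC signalling. The associated publication concerns PKC iota activation of ezrin in the apical domain of intestinal epithelial cells.
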