>Addgene plasmid #55687 | pcDNATM3.1/V5-His TOPO-PKCi-A120E | addgene partial sequence | sequence record 91842 | BGH-rev 5'-TAGAAGGCACAGTCGAGG-3'
ATGGTGATGGTGATGATGACCGGTACGCGTAGAATCGAGACCGAGGAGAGGGTTAGGGATAGGCTTACCT
TCGAACCGCGGGCCCTCTAGACTCGAGCGGCCGCCACTGTGCTGGATATCTGCAGAATTGTCTTGACCCT
TGACACATTCTTCTGCAGACATCAAAAGAGGATTGATATACTCAAAACCTTCAAATTCAGACTGATCAAT
CTTCCTCACAATGTCATCGTCATCTGGAGTGAGCTGGACAGGTTCATTAGTAAACTGAGAATCAAAGTTG
TCCAAACCAAATTCCCCAGAAATATTTGGTTTAAAGGGAGGTACCACCTGTTTTTGCTCCATCATATCCC
AATCAACATTTCGGAAGAACGGGTGTCCCTGAATATCAGCAAATCCTGTTTGAGGATGACAACCCAATCG
TTCCTTAGGGTCCTTATTAAGAAAACTCTTCAGAACACTTGCAGCTTTTACAGACAGAGAACGTGGTATG
CGAATTTGTTTTTCCAAAATAACTTGGAAGAGATAATCCTCTGTGTTCTGGTCAGGGTTATCGGAGCTCC
CAACAATATCAAATGGAGACCTTCCTGCCATCATCTCAAACATGAGCACTCCAAGAGCCCACCAGTCAAC
ACTGAAACCATAATCTTCTCCTCTTAAAATTTCAGGAGCAATGTAATTAGGAGTACCACAGAAAGTGCTG
GTTGTATCTCCTGGCCGTAATCCTTCCTTACACATGCCGTAGTCAGTGAGTTTAATGTGGCCTTCAGAGT
CCAGTAATACATTGTCCAGTTTCAAATCTCTATAAATTATCCCTCGCTCATGAAGATAATTTAATGCTAG
ACTGATTTCTGCAGAGTAAAATCTGGCATGTTCTTCAGGAAGTTTTCTTTGTCGCTGCATATGAAACATT
AGGTCTCCTCCATTTACATACTCTATAACAAAGAACAATCTGCTTTCTGTCTGAAAGCA
