>Addgene plasmid #55687 | pcDNATM3.1/V5-His TOPO-PKCi-A120E | addgene partial sequence | sequence record 92520 | CMV-F 5'-CGCAAATGGGCGGTAGGCGTG-3'
ACTAGAGAACCCACTGCTTACTGGCTTATCGAAATTAATACGACTCACTATAGGGAGACCCAAGCTGGCT
AGTTAAGCTTGGTACCGAGCTCGGATCCAGTACCCTTCACCATGTCCCACACGGTCGCAGGCGGCGGCAG
CGGGGACCATTCCCAC
[249 nt withheld, positions 157-405]
TGTGTACCAGAACGTCCTGGGATGCCTTGTCCAGGAGAAGATAAATCCATCTACCGTAGAGGTGAACGCC
GCTGGAGAAAGCTTTATTGTGCCAATGGCCACACTTTCCAAGCCAAGCGTTTCAACAGGCGTGCTCACTG
TGCCATCTGCACAGACCGAATATGGGGACTTGGACGCCAAGGATATAAGTGCATCAACTGCAAACTCTTG
GTTCATAAGAAGTGCCATAAACTCGTCACAATTGAATGTGGGCGGCATTCTTTGCCACAGGAACCAGTGA
TGCCCATGGATCAGTCATCCATGCATTCTGACCATGCACAGACAGTAATTCCATATAATCCTTCAAGTCA
TGAGAGTTTGGATCAAGTTGGTGAAGAAAAA
