>Addgene plasmid #55687 | pcDNATM3.1/V5-His TOPO-PKCi-A120E | addgene partial sequence | sequence record 96173 | hPKCi-F 5'-CATTCTTTGCCACAGGAACC-3'
CATTCTGACCATGCACAGACAGTAATTCCATATAATCCTTCAAGTCATGAGAGTTTGGATCAAGTTGGTG
AAGAAAAAGAGGCAATGAACACCAGGGAAAGTGGCAAAGCTTCATCCAGTCTAGGTCTTCAGGATTTTGA
TTTGCTCCGGGTAATAGGAAGAGGAAGTTATGCCAAAGTACTGTTGGTTCGATTAAAAAAAACAGATCGT
ATTTATGCAATGAAAGTTGTGAAAAAAGAGCTTGTTAATGATGATGAGGATATTGATTGGGTACAGACAG
AGAAGCATGTGTTTGAGCAGGCATCCAATCATCCTTTCCTTGTTGGGCTGCATTCTTGCTTTCAGACAGA
AAGCAGATTGTTCTTTGTTATAGAGTATGTAAATGGAGGAGACCTAATGTTTCATATGCAGCGACAAAGA
AAACTTCCTGAAGAACATGCCAGATTTTACTCTGCAGAAATCAGTCTAGCATTAAATTATCTTCATGAGC
GAGGGATAATTTATAGAGATTTGAAACTGGACAATGTATTACTGGACTCTGAAGGCCACATTAAACTCAC
TGACTACGGCATGTGTAAGGAAGGATTACGGCCAGGAGATACAACCAGCACTTTCTGTGGTACTCCTAAT
TACATTGCTCCTGAAATTTTAAGAGGAGAAGATTATGGTTTCAGTGTTGACTGGTGGGCTCTTGGAGTGC
TCATGTTTGAGATGATGGCAGGAAGGTCTCCATTTGATATTGTTGGGAGCTCCGATAACCCTGACCAGAA
CACAGAGGATTATCTCTTCCAAG
